>Addgene plasmid #38208 | RAD Module G8-C1 | depositor full sequence | sequence record 48284 | RAD Module G8-C1 sequence 7485 bps
TCGAGTGCCACCTGACGTCTAAGAAACCATTATTATCATGACATTAACCTATAAAAATAGGCGTATCACG
AGGCAGAATTTCAGATAAAAAAAATCCTTAGCTTTCGCTAAGGATGATTTCTGGAATTCGCGGCCGCTTC
TAGAGTCCCTATCAGTGATAGAGATTGACATCCCTATCAGTGATAGAGATACTGAGCACAAGCTTGCGGC
TTTCACACTTGGGGGCTAGC
[1500 nt withheld, positions 231-1730]
TAAGCGGCCGCATGCATTAATAATCACACTGGCTCACCTTCGGGTGGGCCTTTCTGCGTTTATATACTAG
AGAGAGAATATAAAAAGCCAGATTATTAATCCGGCTTTTTTATTATTTCCTGCAGGGCGGCCGCCATATG
TTATGACAACTTGACGGCTACATCATTCACTTTTTCTTCACAACCGGCACGGAACTCGCTCGGGCTGGCC
CCGGTGCATTTTTTAAATACCCGCGAGAAATAGAGTTGATCGTCAAAACCAACATTGCGACCGACGGTGG
CGATAGGCATCCGGGTGGTGCTCAAAAGCAGCTTCGCCTGGCTGATACGTTGGTCCTCGCGCCAGCTTAA
GACGCTAATCCCTAACTGCTGGCGGAAAAGATGTGACAGACGCGACGGCGACAAGCAAACATGCTGTGCG
ACGCTGGCGATATCAAAATTGCTGTCTGCCAGGTGATCGCTGATGTACTGACAAGCCTCGCGTACCCGAT
TATCCATCGGTGGATGGAGCGACTCGTTAATCGCTTCCATGCGCCGCAGTAACAATTGCTCAAGCAGATT
TATCGCCAGCAGCTCCGAATAGCGCCCTTCCCCTTGCCCGGCGTTAATGATTTGCCCAAACAGGTCGCTG
AAATGCGGCTGGTGCGCTTCATCCGGGCGAAAGAACCCCGTATTGGCAAATATTGACGGCCAGTTAAGCC
ATTCATGCCAGTAGGCGCGCGGACGAAAGTAAACCCACTGGTGATACCATTCGCGAGCCTCCGGATGACG
ACCGTAGTGATGAATCTCTCCTGGCGGGAACAGCAAAATATCACCCGGTCGGCAAACAAATTCTCGTCCC
TGATTTTTCACCACCCCCTGACCGCGAATGGTGAGATTGAGAATATAACCTTTCATTCCCAGCGGTCGGT
CGATAAAAAAATCGAGATAACCGTTGGCCTCAATCGGCGTTAAACCCGCCACCAGATGGGCATTAAACGA
GTATCCCGGCAGCAGGGGATCATTTTGCGCTTCAGCCATACTTTTCATACTCCCGCCATTCAGAGAAGAA
ACCAATTGTCCATATTGCATCAGACATTGCCGTCACTGCGTCTTTTACTGGCTCTTCTCGCTAACCAAAC
CGGTAACCCCGCTTATTAAAAGCATTCTGTAACAAAGCGGGACCAAAGCCATGACAAAAACGCGTAACAA
AAGTGTCTATAATCACGGCAGAAAAGTCACATTGATTATTTGCACGGCGTCACACTTTGCTATGCCATAG
CATTTTTATCCATAAGATTAGCGGATCCTACCTGACGCTTTTTATCGCAACTCTCTACTGTTTCTCCATA
CCGTTTTTTTGGGCTAGCTACTAGACCTTAACAAACTACGGAGGTCAACATGGCCGGCACTCAGCGTATC
GTCTTTCTACCCGATACTCAGTTGCCTTTCGAGGCGCGCAAAGAGATGCAAGCGGTCATCCGCTTCATCG
GGGATGTCCAGCCGTACGGCGTGGTACATATCGGTGACGTCCTAGACCTGCCGCAGCCCTCGCGCTGGAA
CCGGGGAACCAAGGGCGAGTTCGAGGGCTCGGTGTACCGCGACGCGGACTACGCCAAGAAGAACCTGATG
GAGCCGCTGCGCAAGGTCTACGACGGCTGGATCGGGATGCACGAGGGCAACCACGATCTGCGAGCCCGCG
AGTACCTGGCCAAGAACGCACCGGCCCTGGAGGGTACGCACGCTTTCGACATCGACGTGCTGCTCGACTT
CGACGGGTTCGGTGTGGAGCTGCTGCCTGACTTCTACGACATCGCTCCGGGCTGGATCTCCACTCACGGG
CACATGGGCAAGATGACGCTATCCCAGATCGCCGGATCGACAGCGCTCAACGGTGCCAAGAAGTTCGGCA
AGTCCGTGGTCTGCGGCCACACGCACCGGCAGGCTGTCGTCTCGCACTCGTTCGGGTACGGCGGCTCGGT
GCGCAAGACCGTCACCGGCATGGAAGTCGGGCACCTGATGGACATGAAGAAGGCCAACTATCTAAAGGGC
GGAGCCGGGAACTGGCAGATGGGCTTCGGGATGCTCACGGTCGACGGCAAGCATGTCAAGGCTGAGATCG
TCCCGATCCTGGGAGGCAAGTTCACCGTTGACGGCCAGGTCTGGGAAGTCACCGGTGCAGCAAACGACGA
AAACTACGCTGCTGCTAAATAATAAGGCGCGCCTAGAGTCACACAGGAAACCTACTAG
[1500 nt withheld, positions 3959-5458]
ACCGGCGCAGCAAACGACGAAAACTACGCTGCTCGTCATTAATAATACTAGTAGCGGCCGCTGCAGTCCG
GCAAAAAAGGGCAAGGTGTCACCACCCTGCCCTTTTTCTTTAAAACCGAAAAGATTACTTCGCGTTATGC
AGGCTTCCTCGCTCACTGACTCGCTGCGCTCGGTCGTTCGGCTGCGGCGAGCGGTATCAGCTCACTCAAA
GGCGGTAATCCTAGCTAGGGCGTTCGGCTGCGGCGAGCGGTATCAGCTCACTCAAAGGCGGTAATACGGT
TATCCACAGAATCAGGGGATAACGCAGGAAAGAACATGTGAGCAAAAGGCCAGCAAAAGGCCAGGAACCG
TAAAAAGGCCGCGTTGCTGGCGTTTTTCCATAGGCTCCGCCCCCCTGACGAGCATCACAAAAATCGACGC
TCAAGTCAGAGGTGGCGAAACCCGACAGGACTATAAAGATACCAGGCGTTTCCCCCTGGAAGCTCCCTCG
TGCGCTCTCCTGTTCCGACCCTGCCGCTTACCGGATACCTGTCCGCCTTTCTCCCTTCGGGAAGCGTGGC
GCTTTCTCAATGCTCACGCTGTAGGTATCTCAGTTCGGTGTAGGTCGTTCGCTCCAAGCTGGGCTGTGTG
CACGAACCCCCCGTTCAGCCCGACCGCTGCGCCTTATCCGGTAACTATCGTCTTGAGTCCAACCCGGTAA
GACACGACTTATCGCCACTGGCAGCAGCCACTGGTAACAGGATTAGCAGAGCGAGGTATGTAGGCGGTGC
TACAGAGTTCTTGAAGTGGTGGCCTAACTACGGCTACACTAGAAGGACAGTATTTGGTATCTGCGCTCTG
CTGAAGCCAGTTACCTTCGGAAAAAGAGTTGGTAGCTCTTGATCCGGCAAACAAACCACCGCTGGTAGCG
GTGGTTTTTTTGTTTGCAAGCAGCAGATTACGCGCAGAAAAAAAGGATCTCAAGAAGATCCTTTGATCTT
TTCTACGGGGTCTGACGCTCAGTGGAACGAAAACTCACGTTAAGGGATTTTGGTCATGACTTGTGCTTGG
ATTCTCACCAATAAAAAACGCCCGGCGGCAACCGAGCGTTCTGAACAAATCCAGATGGAGTTCTGAGGTC
ATTACTGGATCTATCAACAGGAGTCCAAGCGAGCTCGATATCAAATTACGCCCCGCCCTGCCACTCATCG
CAGTACTGTTGTAATTCATTAAGCATTCTGCCGACATGGAAGCCATCACAGACGGCATGATGAACCTGAA
TCGCCAGCGGCATCAGCACCTTGTCGCCTTGCGTATAATATTTGCCCATGGTGAAAACGGGGGCGAAGAA
GTTGTCCATATTGGCCACGTTTAAATCAAAACTGGTGAAACTCACCCAGGGATTGGCTGAGACGAAAAAC
ATATTCTCAATAAACCCTTTAGGGAAATAGGCCAGGTTTTCACCGTAACACGCCACATCTTGCGAATATA
TGTGTAGAAACTGCCGGAAATCGTCGTGGTATTCACTCCAGAGCGATGAAAACGTTTCAGTTTGCTCATG
GAAAACGGTGTAACAAGGGTGAACACTATCCCATATCACCAGCTCACCGTCTTTCATTGCCATACGAAAT
TCCGGATGAGCATTCATCAGGCGGGCAAGAATGTGAATAAAGGCCGGATAAAACTTGTGCTTATTTTTCT
TTACGGTCTTTAAAAAGGCCGTAATATCCAGCTGAACGGTCTGGTTATAGGTACATTGAGCAACTGACTG
AAATGCCTCAAAATGTTCTTTACGATGCCATTGGGATATATCAACGGTGGTATATCCAGTGATTTTTTTC
TCCATTTTAGCTTCCTTAGCTCCTGAAAATCTCGATAACTCAAAAAATACGCCCGGTAGTGATCTTATTT
CATTATGGTGAAAGTTGGAACCTCTTACGTGCCGATCAACGTCTCATTTTCGCCAGATATCGACGTCTAA
GAAACCATTATTATCATGACATTAACCTATAAAAATAGGCGTATCACGAGGCCCTTTCGTCTTCACC
Features (pLannotate 1.2.2; 16 found; start..end, strand, type, name):
     78..121     -  terminator     bacterial terminator: putative bacterial transcription terminator
    124..145     +  misc_feature   BioBrick prefix: BioBrick prefix for parts that do not start with "ATG"
    146..164     +  protein_bind   tet operator: tetO; bacterial operator O2 for the tetR and tetA genes tetracycline repressor TetR
    170..189     +  promoter       H1-2O2 promoter (fragment): doxycycline-inducible variant of the human H1 RNA promoter (Henriksen et al., 2007)
   1761..1788    +  terminator     T7Te terminator: phage T7 early transcription terminator
   1871..2749    -  CDS            araC: L-arabinose regulatory protein; araC
   2776..3059    +  promoter       araBAD promoter: araBAD; promoter of the L-arabinose operon of E. coli; the araC regulatory gene is transcribed in the opposite direction (Guzman et al., 1995)
   3119..3880    +  CDS            54: VG54_BPML5 - Protein predicted: Swiss-Prot protein existence level 4. From Mycobacterium phage L5 (Mycobacteriophage L5).
   3890..3910    +  CDS            ssrA tag (LVA) (fragment): C-terminal peptide that mediates degradation in bacteria through the ClpXP and ClpAP proteases (McGinness et al., 2006) mutant LVA variant that confers accelerated degradation under some conditions (Andersen et al., 1998)
   5468..5488    +  CDS            ssrA tag (LVA) (fragment): C-terminal peptide that mediates degradation in bacteria through the ClpXP and ClpAP proteases (McGinness et al., 2006) mutant LVA variant that confers accelerated degradation under some conditions (Andersen et al., 1998)
   5504..5524    +  misc_feature   BioBrick suffix: universal suffix for all parts
   5525..5582    +  terminator     his operon terminator: This putative transcriptin terminator from the E. coli his operon has a 2-bp deletion introduced during synthesis. Its efficiency has not been determined.
   5833..6421    -  rep_origin     ori: high-copy-number ColE1/pMB1/pBR322/pUC origin of replication
   6509..6603    -  terminator     lambda t0 terminator: transcription terminator from phage lambda
   6627..7283    -  CDS            cat: CAT_ECOLX - Experimental evidence at protein level: Swiss-Prot protein existence level 1. This enzyme is an effector of chloramphenicol resistance in bacteria. From Escherichia coli. This protein is used as a marker in many commonly used cloning vectors, such as pACYC184.
   7284..7386    -  promoter       cat promoter: promoter of the E. coli cat gene encoding chloramphenicol acetyltransferase
