[The description below was written by a language model from this plasmid's Addgene catalogue record and pLannotate feature annotations shown in this document.]
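Description:
RAD Module G8-C1 is a bacterial synthetic-biology plasmid built in the J64100 BioBrick cloning vector. It carries the enzyme-expression half of a "recombinase addressable data" system designed for rewritable DNA-based data storage in live cells. It is propagated in E. coli through a ColE1/pMB1-type origin and selected with chloramphenicol through a cat gene driven by its own promoter and followed by the lambda t0 terminator. The catalogue lists a total size of 7,505 bp, slightly more than the 7,485 nt depositor sequence that was annotated, and gives the copy number as unknown.

The payload lies between the BioBrick prefix and suffix and is insulated by flanking terminators. The record names three inserts: a SET integrase, the Bxb1 excisionase and a RESET integrase. At the start of the cassette, a tet operator and a short promoter fragment indicate a TetR-regulated promoter. This is followed by about 1.5 kb of unannotated sequence ending at a T7Te terminator, which plausibly holds the SET integrase, although the feature table does not confirm it. Downstream, a divergent araC/araBAD arabinose-inducible unit drives an open reading frame matched to a mycobacteriophage L5 gene 54 homologue, consistent with the excisionase. Another unannotated stretch of about 1.5 kb follows and probably encodes the RESET integrase. Fragments of the ssrA LVA degradation tag sit at the ends of both arabinose-driven reading frames, suggesting that these proteins are destabilised to limit their persistence.

In such a design, integrase alone inverts a DNA register flanked by attachment sites (SET), while integrase expressed together with excisionase reverses the recombination direction and restores the original state (RESET). No attachment sites or reporter register are annotated on this plasmid.
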