Addgene plasmid #38208: RAD Module G8-C1
Depositing lab: Drew Endy. Depositing organization: Stanford University. Publication: Rewritable digital data storage in live cells via engineered control of recombination directionality. Bonnet J, Subsoontorn P, Endy D. Proc Natl Acad Sci U S A. 2012 Jun 5;109(23):8884-9. Epub 2012 May 21. 10.1073/pnas.1202344109 PubMed 22615351.
Backbone
  Vector backbone: J64100
  Backbone size w/o insert (bp): 2800
  Total vector size (bp): 7505
  Vector type: Synthetic Biology ; BioBrick cloning vector
Growth in bacteria
  Bacterial resistance: Chloramphenicol, 25 μg/mL
  Growth temperature: 37°C
  Growth strain: DH5alpha
  Copy number: Unknown
Gene/Insert 1
  Gene/Insert name: SET Integrase
  Cloning method: Unknown
  Sequencing primers: 5′ CAT-R
Gene/Insert 2
  Gene/Insert name: Bxb1 Excisonase
  Cloning method: Unknown
  Sequencing primers: 5′ pBAD-F
Gene/Insert 3
  Gene/Insert name: RESET Integrase
Terms and licenses: Academic/Nonprofit Terms; Industry Terms: Not Available to Industry
Depositor comments: The RAD module was cloned in J64100 plasmid.
How to cite: RAD Module G8-C1 was a gift from Drew Endy (Addgene plasmid # 38208 ; http://n2t.net/addgene:38208 ; RRID:Addgene_38208)
