>Addgene plasmid #38208 | RAD Module G8-C1 | addgene partial sequence | sequence record 49563 | pBAD-F 5'-ATGCCATAGCATTTTTATCC-3'
GCTTTTTATCGCAACTCTCTACTGTTTCTCCATACCGTTTTTTTGGGCTAGCTACTAGAGACCTTAACAA
ACTACGGAGGTCAACATGGCCGGCACTCAGCGTATCGTCTTTCTACCCGATACTCAGTTGCCTTTCGAGG
CGCGCAAAGAGATGCAAGCGGTCATCCGCTTCATCGGGGATGTCCAGCCGTACGGCGTGGTACATATCGG
TGACGTCCTAGACCTGCCGCAGCCCTCGCGCTGGAACCGGGGAACCAAGGGCGAGTTCGAGGGCTCGGTG
TACCGCGACGCGGACTACGCCAAGAAGAACCTGATGGAGCCGCTGCGCAAGGTCTACGACGGCTGGATCG
GGATGCACGAGGGCAACCACGATCTGCGAGCCCGCGAGTACCTGGCCAAGAACGCACCGGCCCTGGAGGG
TACGCACGCTTTCGACATCGACGTGCTGCTCGACTTCGACGGGTTCGGTGTGGAGCTGCTGCCTGACTTC
TACGACATCGCTCCGGGCTGGATCTCCACTCACGGGCACATGGGCAAGATGACGCTATCCCAGATCGCCG
GATCGACAGCGCTCAACGGTGCCAAGAAGTTCGGCAAGTCCGTGGTCTGCGGCCACACGCACCGGCAGGC
TGTCGTCTCGCACTCGTTCGGGTACGGCGGCTCGGTGCGCAAGACCGTCACCGGCATGGAAGTCGGGCAC
CTGATGGACATGAAGAAGGCCAACTATCTAAAGGGCGGAGCCGGGAACTGGCAGATGGGCTTCGGGATGC
TCACGGTCGACGGCAAGCATGTCAAG
