>Addgene plasmid #38208 | RAD Module G8-C1 | addgene partial sequence | sequence record 49933 | CAT-R 5'-GCAACTGACTGAAATGCCTC-3'
TATCAACGGTGGTATATCCAGTGATTTTTTTCTCCATTTTAGCTTCCTTAGCTCCTGAAAATCTCGATAA
CTCAAAAAATACGCCCGGTAGTGATCTTATTTCATTATGGTGAAAGTTGGAACCTCTTACGTGCCGATCA
ACGTCTCATTTTCGCCAGATATCGACGTCTAAGAAACCATTATTATCATGACATTAACCTATAAAAATAG
GCGTATCACGAGGCCCTTTCGTCTTCACCTCGAGTGCCACCTGACGTCTAAGAAACCATTATTATCATGA
CATTAACCTATAAAAATAGGCGTATCACGAGGCAGAATTTCAGATAAAAAAAATCCTTAGCTTTCGCTAA
GGATGATTTCTGGAATTCGCGGCCGCTTCTAGAGTCCCTATCAGTGATAGAGATTGACATCCCTATCAGT
GATAGAGATACTGAGCACAAGCTTGCGGCTTTCACACTTGGGGGCTAGC
[248 nt withheld, positions 470-717]
