>Addgene plasmid #38208 | RAD Module G8-C1 | addgene partial sequence | sequence record 50426 | pBR322ori-F 5'-GGGAAACGCCTGGTATCTTT-3'
TCTGACTTGAGCGTCGATTTTTGTGATGCTCGTCAGGGGGGCGGAGCCTATGGAAAAACGCCAGCAACGC
GGCCTTTTTACGGTTCCTGGCCTTTTGCTGGCCTTTTGCTCACATGTTCTTTCCTGCGTTATCCCCTGAT
TCTGTGGATAACCGTATTACCGCCTTTGAGTGAGCTGATACCGCTCGCCGCAGCCGAACGCCCTAGCTAG
GATTACCGCCTTTGAGTGAGCTGATACCGCTCGCCGCAGCCGAACGACCGAGCGCAGCGAGTCAGTGAGC
GAGGAAGCCTGCATAACGCGAAGTAATCTTTTCGGTTTTAAAGAAAAAGGGCAGGGTGGTGACACCTTGC
CCTTTTTTGCCGGACTGCAGCGGCCGCTACTAGTATTATTAATGACGAGCAGCGTAGTTTTCGTCGTTTG
CTGCGCCGGT
[421 nt withheld, positions 431-851]
